Addgene plasmid #60714: pcDNA-Cx43-S279/282D
Purpose: mammalian expression of rat Cx43 S279/282D mutant
Depositing lab: Parmender Mehta. Depositing organization: University of Nebraska Medical Center. Publication: Phosphorylation on Ser-279 and Ser-282 of connexin43 regulates endocytosis and gap junction assembly in pancreatic cancer cells. Johnson KE, Mitra S, Katoch P, Kelsey LS, Johnson KR, Mehta PP. Mol Biol Cell. 2013 Mar;24(6):715-33. doi: 10.1091/mbc.E12-07-0537. Epub 2013 Jan 30. PubMed 23363606.
Backbone
  Vector backbone: pcDNA3.1
  Backbone manufacturer: Invitrogen
  Vector type: Mammalian Expression
Growth in bacteria
  Bacterial resistance: Ampicillin, 100 μg/mL
  Growth temperature: 37°C
  Growth strain: DH5alpha
  Copy number: High Copy
Gene/Insert
  Gene/Insert name: Cx43 (alt names: gap junction protein, alpha 1; connexin43)
  Species: R. norvegicus (rat)
  Mutation: S279/282D
  Entrez Gene: Gja1 (a.k.a. Cx43, Cxnk1)
  Promoter: CMV
  Cloning method: Unknown
  Sequencing primers: 5′ CMV-F; 3′ BGHrev
Terms and licenses: Academic/Nonprofit Terms; Industry Terms: Not Available to Industry
How to cite: pcDNA-Cx43-S279/282D was a gift from Parmender Mehta (Addgene plasmid # 60714 ; http://n2t.net/addgene:60714 ; RRID:Addgene_60714)
