[The description below was written by a language model from this plasmid's Addgene catalogue record.]
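Description:
pcDNA-Cx43-S279/282D is a mammalian expression plasmid built on the Invitrogen pcDNA3.1 backbone. It is propagated in E. coli as a high-copy plasmid under ampicillin selection. No feature table accompanies the record, so the backbone elements are not itemised. The listed sequencing primers (a CMV forward primer and a BGH reverse primer) indicate that the insert sits between the CMV promoter and a downstream bovine growth hormone polyadenylation region, as is usual for this vector family. The record does not list a mammalian selection marker or any epitope tag or reporter fused to the insert, and the cloning method is recorded as unknown.

The payload is the rat connexin43 coding sequence (Gja1, gap junction protein alpha 1), transcribed from the strong constitutive CMV immediate-early promoter. It carries two substitutions, with serines 279 and 282 both changed to aspartate. Replacing serine with the negatively charged aspartate is a standard way to mimic constitutive phosphorylation at a site, so this mutant presumably serves as a phosphomimetic version of Cx43 at these two residues.

According to the record, the plasmid is intended for expressing this mutant in mammalian cells. The associated study examined how phosphorylation on Ser-279 and Ser-282 of connexin43 regulates endocytosis and gap junction assembly in pancreatic cancer cells. The construct is therefore suited to transfection experiments that compare the trafficking, internalisation and junction-forming behaviour of the mutant with that of wild-type Cx43 or other phosphosite variants.
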