>Addgene plasmid #60714 | pcDNA-Cx43-S279/282D | addgene partial sequence | sequence record 102208 | CMV-F 5'-CGCAAATGGGCGGTAGGCGTG-3'
GCAGAGCTCTCTGGCTACTAGAGAACCCACTGCTTACTGGCTTATCGAAATTAATACGACTCACTATAGG
GAGACCCAAGCTGGCTAGCGTTTAAACTTAAGCTTGGTACCGAGCTCGGATCCACTAGTCCAGTGTGGTG
GAATTCCGGCTTTTACGAGGTATCAGCACTTTTCTTTCATTGGGGGGAAGGCGTGAGGAAAGTACCAAAC
AGCAGCAGACTTTTAAACTTTAAACAGACAGGTCTGAGAGCCTGAACTCTCATTTTTCCTTTGACTTCAG
CCTCCAAGGAGTTCCACCAACTTTGGCGCGCCGGCTTCACTTTCATTAAGTGAAAGAGAGGTGCCCAGAC
ATGGGTGACTGGAGTGCCTTGGGGAAGCTTCTGGACAAGGTCCAAGCCTACTCCACCGCTGGAGGGAAGG
TGTGGCTGTCAGTGCTCTTCATATTCAGAATCCTGCTCCTGGGGACAGCTGTTGAGTCAGCTTGGGGTGA
TGAACAGTCTGCCTTTCGCTGTAACACTCAACAACCTGGCTGCGAAAACGTCTGCTATGACAAGTCCTTC
CCCATCTCTCACGTGCGCTTCTGGGTCCTTCAGATCATATTCGTGTCTGTGCCCACCCTCCTGTACTTGG
CCCATGTGTTCTATGTGATGAGGAAGGAAGAGAAGCTAAACAAGAAAGAAGAGGAGCTCAAAGTGGCCCA
GACTGACGGGGTCAACGTGGAGATGCACCTGAAGCAGATTGAAATCAAGAAGTTCAAGTAC
