>Addgene plasmid #60714 | pcDNA-Cx43-S279/282D | addgene partial sequence | sequence record 102209 | BGH-rev 5'-TAGAAGGCACAGTCGAGG-3'
TAGACTCGAGCGGCCGCCACTGTGCTGGATATCTGCAGAATTCCGTTTTCTCCTCCATAATCGACAGCTC
GATGCTCAAGCCGGTTTAAATCTCCAGGTCATCAGGCCGAGGCCTGCTGCTGGCGCGGCTGCTGGCTCTG
CTGGAAGGTCGTTGGTCCACGATGGCTAATGGCTGGAGTTCATGTCCAGCAGCAACTTTTTTGGCATTCT
GGTTGTCGTCGGGGAAATCGAACGGCTGGGCGTGCGAGTTGGAGATGGTGCTTCCGGCCTGCCCCATGCG
ATTTTGCTCTGCGCTGTAGTTCGCCCAGTTTTGCTCGCTAGCTTGCTTGTTGTAATTGCGGCACGAGGAA
TTGTTTCTGTCACCAGTAACCAGCTTGTACCCAGGAGGATCCATAGGGTCGAGTGGAGCCGTTGGTGAGG
AGCAGCCATTGAAGTAGGCGTATTTTGGAGATCCGCAGTCTTTTGATGGGCTCAGTGGGCCAGTGGTGGC
GTGGTAAGGATCGCTTCTTCCCTTCACGCGATCCTTAACGCCTTTGAAGAAGACGTAGAAGAGCTCAATG
ATGTTCAAAGCGAGAGACACCAAGGACACCACCAGCATGAAGATGATGAAGATGGTTTTCTCCGTGGGAC
GTGAGAGGAAGCAGTCTACCTGGTGGGGGCAGGGATCTCTCTTGCAGGTGTAGACCGCGCTCAAGCTGAA
CCCATAGATGTACCACTGGATGAGCAGGAAGGCCACCTCGAAGACAGACTTGAAGAGGATGCTGATGATG
TAGGTTCTCAGCAAGCCG
